>Addgene plasmid #225639 | pEMS2386 | addgene full sequence | sequence record 446762 | Addgene NGS Result
CCTTAATTAGGCTGCGCGCTCGCTCGCTCACTGAGGCCGCCCGGGCAAAGCCCGGGCGTCGGGCGACCTT
TGGTCGCCCGGCCTCAGTGAGCGAGCGAGCGCGCAGAGAGGGAGTGGCCAACTCCATCACTAGGGGTTCC
TTGTAGTTAATGATTAACCCGCCATGCTACTTATCTACGTAGCCATGCTCTAGGAAGATCGGAATTCCCT
AGGCCGGCCTAAGCGCGCCCCCTTCCGGGGGTGCAGGACATAACAGCTTCATCCCCAGTGCGGGTGGGAC
CCCGGCTGGGCAGCCCCGGTGGGAGCCAGCGAGTGGCTTAGGAGGTCCCCGAGCCGGAGAATATGCGCTG
GCTTGGGCGCTCTGTGACCTGCCCCCACCCTGGCCCCCAGTCAGTCCCAACTCCCTAGCTTCCTGACCTC
CAGCAGTTTGGGGGAGCTTAATCTTCAGCCAGCCTGTCTCCAGCTCAGACAACAGCTTGGCGCCCCCAGC
CTTTGCCTGACCAGCCCGGGGTTAAAGTTGAGGCAGCAAATTTATCCCCAGAGATATATGTCTAGCACAA
AGCTGAGATTCACAAGATTCTCCCTGAGTTTTCCTTACCTCTAAATGCTGGAATAACTGATGCTCACTGA
ATTCCGATATTTGTATGAATAAAAATGAAGGGATTTAGCAAATCTTGTTCCTGCACACAGTTGTCAAAAA
AAATCTGACCTTTACAACAGGAAAAAGAGGGGGGATTTAAAGAATGTGAGTTCCACAAACGGGCAAGTAA
TTGCTCAATAAGCGTGGAACAAGGAAAGGTCAGTTGTGATCTGTGCACATGTGGCAGCCCTTCACAACTC
GACCTACAGTGGTAACAGTGGTAACAGAATGCTGATGTTACAGAAGAGACATCGGATTCTTTGGGGATAG
AGAAAATACATAATATATATTACTATAAATGCAAAACTGTACTAAAAGCTAACTCAAATGTCAAAGATTA
CAGTTTGAATAAATTTAAATATAAAAGCTAGCCGGAGCGCGGTCTCTGCCACGTGGGGAGGGGCGCGGCC
GAGTTGCTGAAGAGCGCTTCTGATTGGCCAGAGGGCGGGGTTCTTGGCGTCTCGCCGGCCAGACCCCTCC
CTCAAAGGCGGGGCCTGGAGATCCACAGCTGGAAAGGGCGGAGCCCCAGCAGGGCAGCTGGAAAGGGGCG
GGGCCTGACGCGCGCGGCTCGCCGCGGCGGGCTGGGGGCGCCCTGGTCTGCCATAAAGTGAATGGGCGCC
GGCTGGGGGTGGCAGTACGCGGTGAGGCTCACTCCCTCCGAGAGTCCAGGAGCGCCCGAGCGGAGAGGCG
GCCCGGGAGCAGGGGGGCGGCCCCCACTCCGGCCGGGTGCCCGGCCCCTGGCCCCTGCCTGCCCTCTAGA
TCGCCGCCGCAGCCGCCGCTACTGGGAGTCTGCCTGTTGCAGGACGCACTGTGAGTGTTTGACCATTCTA
AGGACAGGGGCTCATGGGGCCGAGGAGCTATTGCTGGACCTTGGAATCCCTAAAACGAGACCTGGGGCAG
CTGAACTCCGGTGCCTTGGGAACAGGTCGAGAATGGGAGGGCGGACTGCAGACCTGGGGCCAGGACTTGG
GAAAAGGGAAACTCAGGGTAAGAACCAGGGGATAGGGAAGGGGGAGACTCAGAGGATCCGGAACGAAGCC
GGAGACTTGAAACCAGGATAGGGGCTTCGCGAGGCAGGGAGTAGGGAGTCTGGAAACCATTACCAGAAAG
CGCCCTGGAATCCCAGGGCACGGGGCAGGCGGCCAGGGAGCGAAAGGGGTTACAGAGGCCCTGGCCAGCG
GGGGAGCTGGCGGGGCGGCCCCCAGTGTGGGGGCAGTTGACGGCGCCCGATGCCCCTCGGCCTAGGCTCA
GACTCCTGGGGCTGGGAGCCGGGGTGCGCCTGGCGCGCCGAAGTTGGTCGTGAGGCACTGGGCAGGTAAG
TATCAAGGTTACAAGACAGGTTTAAGGAGACCAATAGAAACTGGGCTTGTCGAGACAGAGAAGACTCTTG
CGTTTCTGATAGGCACCTATTGGTCTTACTGACATCCACTTTGCCTTTCTCTCCACAGGTGTCCACTCCC
AGGCGGCCGCCACCATGGTGAGCAAGGGCGAGGAGCTGTTCACCGGGGTGGTGCCCATCCTGGTCGAGCT
GGACGGCGACGTAAACGGCCACAAGTTCAGCGTGTCCGGCGAGGGCGAGGGCGATGCCACCTACGGCAAG
CTGACCCTGAAGTTCATCTGCACCACCGGCAAGCTGCCCGTGCCCTGGCCCACCCTCGTGACCACCTTCA
CCTACGGCGTGCAGTGCTTCGCCCGCTACCCCGACCACATGAAGCAGCACGACTTCTTCAAGTCCGCCAT
GCCCGAAGGCTACGTCCAGGAGCGCACCATCTTCTTCAAGGACGACGGCAACTACAAGACCCGCGCCGAG
GTGAAGTTCGAGGGCGACACCCTGGTGAACCGCATCGAGCTGAAGGGCATCGACTTCAAGGAGGACGGCA
ACATCCTGGGGCACAAGCTGGAGTACAACTACAACAGCCACAAGGTCTATATCACCGCCGACAAGCAGAA
GAACGGCATCAAGGTGAACTTCAAGACCCGCCACAACATCGAGGACGGCAGCGTGCAGCTCGCCGACCAC
TACCAGCAGAACACCCCCATCGGCGACGGCCCCGTGCTGCTGCCCGACAACCACTACCTGAGCACCCAGT
CCGCCCTGAGCAAAGACCCCAACGAGAAGCGCGATCACATGGTCCTGCTGGAGTTCGTGACCGCCGCCGG
GATCACTCTCGGCATGGACGAGCTGTACAAGTAAGCGGCCGCGATCGCTCAACCTCTGGATTACAAAATT
TGTGAAAGATTGACTGGTATTCTTAACTATGTTGCTCCTTTTACGCTATGTGGATACGCTGCTTTAATGC
CTTTGTATCATGCTATTGCTTCCCGTATGGCTTTCATTTTCTCCTCCTTGTATAAATCCTGGTTGCTGTC
TCTTTATGAGGAGTTGTGGCCCGTTGTCAGGCAACGTGGCGTGGTGTGCACTGTGTTTGCTGACGCAACC
CCCACTGGTTGGGGCATTGCCACCACCTGTCAGCTCCTTTCCGGGACTTTCGCTTTCCCCCTCCCTATTG
CCACGGCGGAACTCATCGCCGCCTGCCTTGCCCGCTGCTGGACAGGGGCTCGGCTGTTGGGCACTGACAA
TTCCGTGGTGTTGTCGGGGAAATCATCGTCCTTTCCTTGGCTGCTCGCCTGTGTTGCCACCTGGATTCTG
CGCGGGACGTCCTTCTGCTACGTCCCTTCGGCCCTCAATCCAGCGGACCTTCCTTCCCGCGGCCTGCTGC
CGGCTCTGCGGCCTCTTCCGCGTCTTCGCCTTCGCCCTCAGACGAGTCGGATCTCCCTTTGGGCCGCCTC
CCCGCGATCGCAGACATGATAAGATACATTGATGAGTTTGGACAAACCACAACTAGAATGCAGTGAAAAA
AATGCTTTATTTGTGAAATTTGTGATGCTATTGCTTTATTTGTAACCATTATAAGCTGCAATAAACAAGT
TAACAACAACAATTGCATTCATTTTATGTTTCAGGTTCAGGGGGAGATGTGGGAGGTTTTTTAAAGCAAG
TAAAACCTCTACAAATGTGGTAGTCGAAATTCCCGATAAGGATCTTCGTCGACGAATTCCCGATAAGGAT
CTTCCTAGAGCATGGCTACGTAGATAAGTAGCATGGCGGGTTAATCATTAACTACAAGGAACCCCTAGTG
ATGGAGTTGGCCACTCCCTCTCTGCGCGCTCGCTCGCTCACTGAGGCCGGGCGACCAAAGGTCGCCCGAC
GCCCGGGCTTTGCCCGGGCGGCCTCAGTGAGCGAGCGAGCGCGCAGCCTTAATTAACCTAATTCACTGGC
CGTCGTTTTACAACGTCGTGACTGGGAAAACCCTGGCGTTACCCAACTTAATCGCCTTGCAGCACATCCC
CCTTTCGCCAGCTGGCGTAATAGCGAAGAGGCCCGCACCGATCGCCCTTCCCAACAGTTGCGCAGCCTGA
ATGGCGAATGGG
[124 nt withheld, positions 4073-4196]
C
[91 nt withheld, positions 4198-4288]
A
[49 nt withheld, positions 4290-4338]
CCTTTGACGTTGGAGTCCACGTTCTTT
[37 nt withheld, positions 4366-4402]
ACCCTATCTCGGTCTATTCTTTTGATTTATAAGGGATTTTGCCGATTTCGGCCTATTGGTTAAAAAATGA
GCTGATTTAACAAAAATTTAACGCGAATTTTAACAAAATATTAACGCTTACAATTTAGGTGGCACTTTTC
GGGGAAATGTGCGCGGAACCCCTATTTGTTTATTTTTCTAAATACATTCAAATATGTATCCGCTCATGAG
ACAATAACCCTGATAAATGCTTCAATAATATTGAAAAAGGAAGAGTATGAGTATTCAACATTTCCGTGTC
GCCCTTATTCCCTTTTTTGCGGCATTTTGCCTTCCTGTTTTTGCTCACCCAGAAACGCTGGTGAAAGTAA
AAGATGCTGAAGATCAGTTGGGTGCACGAGTGGGTTACATCGAACTGGATCTCAACAGCGGTAAGATCCT
TGAGAGTTTTCGCCCCGAAGAACGTTTTCCAATGATGAGCACTTTTAAAGTTCTGCTATGTGGCGCGGTA
TTATCCCGTATTGACGCCGGGCAAGAGCAACTCGGTCGCCGCATACACTATTCTCAGAATGACTTGGTTG
AGTACTCACCAGTCACAGAAAAGCATCTTACGGATGGCATGACAGTAAGAGAATTATGCAGTGCTGCCAT
AACCATGAGTGATAACACTGCGGCCAACTTACTTCTGACAACGATCGGAGGACCGAAGGAGCTAACCGCT
TTTTTGCACAACATGGGGGATCATGTAACTCGCCTTGATCGTTGGGAACCGGAGCTGAATGAAGCCATAC
CAAACGACGAGCGTGACACCACGATGCCTGTAGCAATGGCAACAACGTTGCGCAAACTATTAACTGGCGA
ACTACTTACTCTAGCTTCCCGGCAACAATTAATAGACTGGATGGAGGCGGATAAAGTTGCAGGACCACTT
CTGCGCTCGGCCCTTCCGGCTGGCTGGTTTATTGCTGATAAATCTGGAGCCGGTGAGCGTGGGTCTCGCG
GTATCATTGCAGCACTGGGGCCAGATGGTAAGCCCTCCCGTATCGTAGTTATCTACACGACGGGGAGTCA
GGCAACTATGGATGAACGAAATAGACAGATCGCTGAGATAGGTGCCTCACTGATTAAGCATTGGTAACTG
TCAGACCAAGTTTACTCATATATACTTTAGATTGATTTAAAACTTCATTTTTAATTTAAAAGGATCTAGG
TGAAGATCCTTTTTGATAATCTCATGACCAAAATCCCTTAACGTGAGTTTTCGTTCCACTGAGCGTCAGA
CCCCGTAGAAAAGATCAAAGGATCTTCTTGAGATCCTTTTTTTCTGCGCGTAATCTGCTGCTTGCAAACA
AAAAAACCACCGCTACCAGCGGTGGTTTGTTTGCCGGATCAAGAGCTACCAACTCTTTTTCCGAAGGTAA
CTGGCTTCAGCAGAGCGCAGATACCAAATACTGTTCTTCTAGTGTAGCCGTAGTTAGGCCACCACTTCAA
GAACTCTGTAGCACCGCCTACATACCTCGCTCTGCTAATCCTGTTACCAGTGGCTGCTGCCAGTGGCGAT
AAGTCGTGTCTTACCGGGTTGGACTCAAGACGATAGTTACCGGATAAGGCGCAGCGGTCGGGCTGAACGG
GGGGTTCGTGCACACAGCCCAGCTTGGAGCGAACGACCTACACCGAACTGAGATACCTACAGCGTGAGCT
ATGAGAAAGCGCCACGCTTCCCGAAGGGAGAAAGGCGGACAGGTATCCGGTAAGCGGCAGGGTCGGAACA
GGAGAGCGCACGAGGGAGCTTCCAGGGGGAAACGCCTGGTATCTTTATAGTCCTGTCGGGTTTCGCCACC
TCTGACTTGAGCGTCGATTTTTGTGATGCTCGTCAGGGGGGCGGAGCCTATGGAAAAACGCCAGCAACGC
GGCCTTTTTACGGTTCCTGGCCTTTTGCTGGCCTTTTGCTCACATGTTCTTTCCTGCGTTATCCCCTGAT
TCTGTGGATAACCGTATTACCGCCTTTGAGTGAGCTGATACCGCTCGCCGCAGCCGAACGACCGAGCGCA
GCGAGTCAGTGAGCGAGGAAGCGGAAGAGCGCCCAATACGCAAACCGCCTCTCCCCGCGCGTTGGCCGAT
TCATTAATGCAGCTGGCACGACAGGTTTCCCGACTGGAAAGCGGGCAGTGAGCGCAACGCAATTAATGTG
AGTTAGCTCACTCATTAGGCACCCCAGGCTTTACACTTTATGCTTCCGGCTCGTATGTTGTGTGGAATTG
TGAGCGGATAACAATTTCACACAGGAAACAGCTATGACCATGATTACGCCAGATTTAATTAAGG
Features (pLannotate 1.2.2; 16 found; start..end, strand, type, name):
     11..141     -  repeat_region  AAV2 ITR (fragment): inverted terminal repeat of adeno-associated virus serotype 2 inverted
   1956..2088    +  intron         chimeric intron: chimera between introns from human β-globin and immunoglobulin heavy chain genes
   2115..2834    +  CDS            EmGFP: Emerald GFP mammalian codon-optimized
   2849..3435    +  misc_feature   WPRE: woodchuck hepatitis virus posttranscriptional regulatory element
   3450..3571    -  polyA_signal   SV40 poly(A) signal: SV40 polyadenylation signal
   3594..3662    -  CDS            large T antigen (fragment): large T antigen from SV40 (simian virus 40)
   3767..3897    +  repeat_region  AAV2 ITR (fragment): inverted terminal repeat of adeno-associated virus serotype 2 inverted
   3911..4068    +  CDS            lacZα (fragment): LacZα fragment of β-galactosidase; lacZ fragment
   4073..4501    +  rep_origin     f1 ori (sequence partly withheld): f1 bacteriophage origin of replication; arrow indicates direction of (+) strand synthesis
   4554..4658    +  promoter       AmpR promoter: bla
   4659..5519    +  CDS            AmpR: β-lactamase; bla; confers resistance to ampicillin, carbenicillin, and related antibiotics
   5690..6278    +  rep_origin     ori: high-copy-number ColE1/pMB1/pBR322/pUC origin of replication
   6461..6553    +  CDS            lacI (fragment): lac repressor; lacI; The lac repressor binds to the lac operator to inhibit transcription in E. coli. This inhibition can be relieved by adding lactose or isopropyl-β-D-thiogalactopyranoside (IPTG).
   6566..6587    +  protein_bind   CAP binding site: CAP binding activates transcription in the presence of cAMP. E. coli catabolite activator protein
   6602..6632    +  promoter       lac promoter: promoter for the E. coli lac operon
   6640..6656    +  protein_bind   lac operator: The lac repressor binds to the lac operator to inhibit transcription in E. coli. This inhibition can be relieved by adding lactose or isopropyl-β-D-thiogalactopyranoside (IPTG). lac repressor encoded by lacI
