[The description below was written by a language model from this plasmid's Addgene catalogue record and pLannotate feature annotations shown in this document.]
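Description:
pEMS2386 is an AAV transfer (cis) plasmid built on the pEMS2131 backbone, in which a human PITX3-derived MiniPromoter, Ple388, drives expression of Emerald GFP. The expression cassette lies between two AAV2 inverted terminal repeats, the only viral elements needed in cis for replication and packaging of the genome into recombinant AAV particles when rep, cap and helper functions are supplied in trans. The 1,702 bp Ple388 insert was cloned between FseI and AscI sites, both retained. It is not annotated in the feature table, but it fits the unannotated stretch between the left ITR and the chimeric intron.

Downstream of the MiniPromoter sits a chimeric β-globin/immunoglobulin heavy chain intron, which generally improves transcript processing and expression. It is followed by the mammalian codon-optimized EmGFP coding sequence, a WPRE to enhance post-transcriptional RNA stability and export, and an SV40 polyadenylation signal. A short large T antigen fragment annotated next to the poly(A) signal is likely just residual SV40 sequence.

Outside the ITRs, the bacterial backbone carries a ColE1/pUC-type origin, an f1 origin, the AmpR gene with its promoter for ampicillin selection, and remnants of the lac region (lacZα and lacI fragments, CAP site, lac promoter and operator). Although the origin is annotated as a high-copy type, the catalogue lists the plasmid as low copy. It also recommends recombination-deficient strains, consistent with the instability of ITR repeats.

The construct belongs to a set of in silico designed MiniPromoters for restricting transgene expression to chosen cell types. Here EmGFP serves as a reporter of Ple388 activity after AAV delivery. The record does not state the intended target cells or tissues.
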