Addgene plasmid #225639: pEMS2386
Purpose: AAV plasmid with Ple388 (PITX3 MiniPromoter) driving expression of EmGFP. Contains WPRE.
Depositing lab: Elizabeth Simpson. Depositing organization: University of British Columbia. Publication: OnTarget: in silico design of MiniPromoters for targeted delivery of expression. Fornes O, Av-Shalom TV, Korecki AJ, Farkas RA, Arenillas DJ, Mathelier A, Simpson EM, Wasserman WW. Nucleic Acids Res. 2023 Jul 5;51(W1):W379-W386. doi: 10.1093/nar/gkad375. PubMed 37166953.
Backbone
  Vector backbone: pEMS2131
  Backbone manufacturer: Elizabeth Simpson (Addgene plasmid # 111895)
  Backbone size w/o insert (bp): 4999
  Vector type: AAV
Growth in bacteria
  Bacterial resistance: Ampicillin, 100 μg/mL
  Growth temperature: 37°C
  Growth strain: NEB Stable
  Growth instructions: We also recommend using “SURE” cells from Agilent, that the colonies are freshly picked, and that you limit the time to grow the culture. We typically transform the plasmid in the afternoon and take out the plate from the 37 degree incubator in the morning, we then pick the colonies and grow in LB for ~ 20 hrs
  Copy number: Low Copy
Gene/Insert
  Gene/Insert name: Ple388 (alt name: PITX3 MiniPromoter)
  Species: H. sapiens (human)
  Insert size (bp): 1702
  Entrez Gene: PITX3 (a.k.a. ASGD1, ASMD, ASOD, CTPP4, CTRCT11, PTX3)
  Cloning method: Restriction Enzyme; 5′ cloning site FseI (not destroyed); 3′ cloning site AscI (not destroyed)
  Sequencing primers: 5′ oEMS6098 (GCCATGCTCTAGGAAGATCG); 3′ oEMS6163 (GGTTCTTGATCCCTTCTGAC)
Terms and licenses: Academic/Nonprofit Terms; Industry Terms: Not Available to Industry
How to cite: pEMS2386 was a gift from Elizabeth Simpson (Addgene plasmid # 225639 ; http://n2t.net/addgene:225639 ; RRID:Addgene_225639)
